Addgene plasmid #208061: OR4-consensus
Purpose: Consensus OR4 engineered from human OR4 family members
Depositing lab: Hiroaki Matsunami. Depositing organization: Duke University. Publication: Structural instability and divergence from conserved residues underlie intracellular retention of mammalian odorant receptors. Ikegami K, de March CA, Nagai MH, Ghosh S, Do M, Sharma R, Bruguera ES, Lu YE, Fukutani Y, Vaidehi N, Yohda M, Matsunami H. Proc Natl Acad Sci U S A. 2020 Feb 11;117(6):2957-2967. doi: 10.1073/pnas.1915520117. Epub 2020 Jan 23. PubMed 31974307.
Backbone
  Vector backbone: pCI
  Backbone manufacturer: Promega
  Backbone size w/o insert (bp): 4006
  Total vector size (bp): 5014
  Modifications to backbone: Rhodopsin tag at N terminus
  Vector type: Mammalian Expression
Growth in bacteria
  Bacterial resistance: Ampicillin, 100 μg/mL
  Growth temperature: 37°C
  Growth strain: DH5alpha
  Copy number: High Copy
Gene/Insert
  Gene/Insert name: OR4-consensus (alt name: consOR4)
  Species: Synthetic
  Insert size (bp): 1008
  Promoter: CMV
  Tag / fusion protein: Rhodopsin tag (N terminal on insert)
  Cloning method: Restriction Enzyme; 5′ cloning site MluI (not destroyed); 3′ cloning site NotI (not destroyed)
  Sequencing primers: 5′ CTCCACAGGTGTCCACTC; 3′ CACTGCATTCTAGTTGTGG
Terms and licenses: Academic/Nonprofit Terms; Industry Terms: Not Available to Industry
How to cite: OR4-consensus was a gift from Hiroaki Matsunami (Addgene plasmid # 208061 ; http://n2t.net/addgene:208061 ; RRID:Addgene_208061)
