[The description below was written by a language model from this plasmid's Addgene catalogue record and pLannotate feature annotations shown in this document.]
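Description:
OR4-consensus is a mammalian expression plasmid built on the Promega pCI backbone, carrying a synthetic odorant receptor coding sequence (also called consOR4) that was engineered as a consensus of human OR4 family members. The insert, listed as about 1 kb, sits between MluI and NotI sites that were both preserved. It is fused at its N terminus to a rhodopsin tag, which the record describes as a modification of the backbone; such tags are commonly used with odorant receptors to support cell-surface expression and allow detection. Automated annotation labels the open reading frame as the mouse receptor Olfr1509 (MOR244-3). This most likely reflects sequence similarity between the consensus design and a natural receptor rather than the actual identity of the insert, which the catalogue gives as synthetic.

Transcription is driven by the human cytomegalovirus immediate-early enhancer and promoter. A chimeric β-globin/immunoglobulin heavy chain intron follows, which generally improves expression of the mRNA, and the transcript ends at an SV40 polyadenylation signal. A T7 promoter upstream of the coding sequence would permit in vitro transcription. In bacteria the plasmid is maintained at high copy through a ColE1/pUC-type origin and selected with ampicillin via the β-lactamase gene, and an f1 origin allows single-stranded DNA production. The short lacZα, rop, bom and large T antigen fragments in the annotation are backbone remnants with no evident function.

The sequenced record is 4,975 nt, slightly shorter than the catalogued total of 5,014 bp. The associated study concerns the structural instability and intracellular retention of mammalian odorant receptors, so the construct is suited to heterologous expression and trafficking experiments in cultured mammalian cells.
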