Features (pLannotate 1.2.2; 14 found; start..end, strand, type, name):
    123..500     +  enhancer       CMV enhancer: human cytomegalovirus immediate early enhancer
    502..701     +  promoter       CMV promoter: human cytomegalovirus (CMV) immediate early promoter
    840..972     +  intron         chimeric intron: chimera between introns from human β-globin and immunoglobulin heavy chain genes
   1017..1035    +  promoter       T7 promoter: promoter for bacteriophage T7 RNA polymerase
   1125..2036    +  CDS            Olfr1509: O1509_MOUSE - Also known as MOR244-3 From Mus musculus (Mouse).
   2072..2193    -  polyA_signal   SV40 poly(A) signal: SV40 polyadenylation signal
   2216..2284    -  CDS            large T antigen (fragment): large T antigen from SV40 (simian virus 40)
   2303..2370    +  CDS            lacZα (fragment): LacZα fragment of β-galactosidase; lacZ fragment
   2374..2802    +  rep_origin     f1 ori (sequence partly withheld): f1 bacteriophage origin of replication; arrow indicates direction of (+) strand synthesis
   2830..2929    -  misc_feature   bom (fragment): basis of mobility region from pBR322
   3031..3066    -  CDS            rop (fragment): Rop protein, which maintains plasmids at low copy number; rop
   3161..3265    +  promoter       AmpR promoter: bla
   3266..4126    +  CDS            AmpR: β-lactamase; bla; confers resistance to ampicillin, carbenicillin, and related antibiotics
   4297..4885    +  rep_origin     ori: high-copy-number ColE1/pMB1/pBR322/pUC origin of replication
>Addgene plasmid #208061 | OR4-consensus | addgene full sequence | sequence record 411181 | Addgene NGS Result
CCATATTATTCATTGGTTATATAGCATAAATCAATATTGGCTATTGGCCATTGCATACGTTGTATCTATA
TCATAATATGTACATTTATATTGGCTCATGTCCAATATGACCGCCATGTTGGCATTGATTATTGACTAGT
TATTAATAGTAATCAATTACGGGGTCATTAGTTCATAGCCCATATATGGAGTTCCGCGTTACATAACTTA
CGGTAAATGGCCCGCCTGGCTGACCGCCCAACGACCCCCGCCCATTGACGTCAATAATGACGTATGTTCC
CATAGTAACGCCAATAGGGACTTTCCATTGACGTCAATGGGTGGAGTATTTACGGTAAACTGCCCACTTG
GCAGTACATCAAGTGTATCATATGCCAAGTCCGCCCCCTATTGACGTCAATGACGGTAAATGGCCCGCCT
GGCATTATGCCCAGTACATGACCTTACGGGACTTTCCTACTTGGCAGTACATCTACGTATTAGTCATCGC
TATTACCATGGTGATGCGGTTTTGGCAGTACACCAATGGGCGTGGATAGCGGTTTGACTCACGGGGATTT
CCAAGTCTCCACCCCATTGACGTCAATGGGAGTTTGTTTTGGCACCAAAATCAACGGGACTTTCCAAAAT
GTCGTAATAACCCCGCCCCGTTGACGCAAATGGGCGGTAGGCGTGTACGGTGGGAGGTCTATATAAGCAG
AGCTCGTTTAGTGAACCGTCAGATCACTAGAAGCTTTATTGCGGTAGTTTATCACAGTTAAATTGCTAAC
GCAGTCAGTGCTTCTGACACAACAGTCTCGAACTTAAGCTGCAGAAGTTGGTCGTGAGGCACTGGGCAGG
TAAGTATCAAGGTTACAAGACAGGTTTAAGGAGACCAATAGAAACTGGGCTTGTCGAGACAGAGAAGACT
CTTGCGTTTCTGATAGGCACCTATTGGTCTTACTGACATCCACTTTGCCTTTCTCTCCACAGGTGTCCAC
TCCCAGTTCAATTACAGCTCTTAAGGCTAGAGTACTTAATACGACTCACTATAGGCTAGCATGAATGGCA
CAGAAGGCCCTAACTTCTACGTGCCCTTCTCCAATGCGACGGGTGTGGTACGCGAATTCACGCGTATGAT
GGAGAATCATAGTAACGTGACAGAGTTCATTCTGTTGGGTCTCACCCAGTCACCTGAGCTGCAGCTCTTC
CTTTTCGTCGTCTTCCTCCTTTTTTACGTAGCGACTGTTTTGGGGAACTTGCTCATCGTAGTCACCGTGA
CATCAGACCCCCATCTCCATTCTCCCATGTATTTTTTGCTGGCGAATCTTAGCTTTATAGATATCTGTTA
TTCTAGTGTAACTGCACCGAAAATGATAGTGGATTTGCTCTCCGAAAGGAAAACAATATCATTTAATGGT
TGCATGACACAGATATTTTTCCTCCACTTCTTTGGGGGTGCAGAGATGTTCCTCCTTGTAGTTATGGCTT
ATGATAGATACGTGGCTATCTGTAAACCACTGCATTATCTGACTATAATGAACCGCCGGGTTTGTGTACT
TCTTGTTGCTGTTGCCTGGGTAGGAGGTTTCCTTCATTCAATCATCCAACTGGCCTTCATCGTACAACTG
CCATTTTGTGGTCCAAATGTAATAGATAGTTTCTTTTGTGACTTGCCGCCTGTTTTGAAATTGGCTTGTA
CCGATACGTATGTCCTCGGGTTGCTTGTAATTGCAAACTCTGGACTCATTAGTTTGCTGTGCTTTCTTCT
TCTTCTCATTTCTTATGTCGTCATTCTCGTATCTCTGCGCAGCCATTCCAGCGAGGGCCGGAGTAAGGCA
CTCTCCACCTGCACTAGTCACATAACTGTGGTGATACTGTTCTTCGGCCCATGTATCTTCATCTATACCC
GCCCTTTCACAACCTTTCCTATGGATAAATTTGTGGCTGTCTTCTATACTGTCATCACGCCCCTCCTCAA
CCCCCTTATCTACACGCTTAGAAACAAGGAGATGAAAGCCGCAATGCGAAAGCTTTGGTCCAGGAAGGTA
ATATCTAGCCGGAAATAAGCGGCCGCTTCGAGCAGACATGATAAGATACATTGATGAGTTTGGACAAACC
ACAACTAGAATGCAGTGAAAAAAATGCTTTATTTGTGAAATTTGTGATGCTATTGCTTTATTTGTAACCA
TTATAAGCTGCAATAAACAAGTTAACAACAACAATTGCATTCATTTTATGTTTCAGGTTCAGGGGGAGAT
GTGGGAGGTTTTTTAAAGCAAGTAAAACCTCTACAAATGTGGTAAAATCGATAAGGATCCGGGCTGGCGT
AATAGCGAAGAGGCCCGCACCGATCGCCCTTCCCAACAGTTGCGCAGCCTGAATGGCGAATGG
[124 nt withheld, positions 2374-2497]
C
[91 nt withheld, positions 2499-2589]
A
[49 nt withheld, positions 2591-2639]
CCTTTGACGTTGGAGTCCACGTTCTTT
[37 nt withheld, positions 2667-2703]
ACCCTATCTCGGTCTATTCTTTTGATTTATAAGGGATTTTGCCGATTTCGGCCTATTGGTTAAAAAATGA
GCTGATTTAACAAAAATTTAACGCGAATTTTAACAAAATATTAACGCTTACAATTTCCTGATGCGGTATT
TTCTCCTTACGCATCTGTGCGGTATTTCACACCGCATATGGTGCACTCTCAGTACAATCTGCTCTGATGC
CGCATAGTTAAGCCAGCCCCGACACCCGCCAACACCCGCTGACGCGCCCTGACGGGCTTGTCTGCTCCCG
GCATCCGCTTACAGACAAGCTGTGACCGTCTCCGGGAGCTGCATGTGTCAGAGGTTTTCACCGTCATCAC
CGAAACGCGCGAGACGAAAGGGCCTCGTGATACGCCTATTTTTATAGGTTAATGTCATGATAATAATGGT
TTCTTAGACGTCAGGTGGCACTTTTCGGGGAAATGTGCGCGGAACCCCTATTTGTTTATTTTTCTAAATA
CATTCAAATATGTATCCGCTCATGAGACAATAACCCTGATAAATGCTTCAATAATATTGAAAAAGGAAGA
GTATGAGTATTCAACATTTCCGTGTCGCCCTTATTCCCTTTTTTGCGGCATTTTGCCTTCCTGTTTTTGC
TCACCCAGAAACGCTGGTGAAAGTAAAAGATGCTGAAGATCAGTTGGGTGCACGAGTGGGTTACATCGAA
CTGGATCTCAACAGCGGTAAGATCCTTGAGAGTTTTCGCCCCGAAGAACGTTTTCCAATGATGAGCACTT
TTAAAGTTCTGCTATGTGGCGCGGTATTATCCCGTATTGACGCCGGGCAAGAGCAACTCGGTCGCCGCAT
ACACTATTCTCAGAATGACTTGGTTGAGTACTCACCAGTCACAGAAAAGCATCTTACGGATGGCATGACA
GTAAGAGAATTATGCAGTGCTGCCATAACCATGAGTGATAACACTGCGGCCAACTTACTTCTGACAACGA
TCGGAGGACCGAAGGAGCTAACCGCTTTTTTGCACAACATGGGGGATCATGTAACTCGCCTTGATCGTTG
GGAACCGGAGCTGAATGAAGCCATACCAAACGACGAGCGTGACACCACGATGCCTGTAGCAATGGCAACA
ACGTTGCGCAAACTATTAACTGGCGAACTACTTACTCTAGCTTCCCGGCAACAATTAATAGACTGGATGG
AGGCGGATAAAGTTGCAGGACCACTTCTGCGCTCGGCCCTTCCGGCTGGCTGGTTTATTGCTGATAAATC
TGGAGCCGGTGAGCGTGGGTCTCGCGGTATCATTGCAGCACTGGGGCCAGATGGTAAGCCCTCCCGTATC
GTAGTTATCTACACGACGGGGAGTCAGGCAACTATGGATGAACGAAATAGACAGATCGCTGAGATAGGTG
CCTCACTGATTAAGCATTGGTAACTGTCAGACCAAGTTTACTCATATATACTTTAGATTGATTTAAAACT
TCATTTTTAATTTAAAAGGATCTAGGTGAAGATCCTTTTTGATAATCTCATGACCAAAATCCCTTAACGT
GAGTTTTCGTTCCACTGAGCGTCAGACCCCGTAGAAAAGATCAAAGGATCTTCTTGAGATCCTTTTTTTC
TGCGCGTAATCTGCTGCTTGCAAACAAAAAAACCACCGCTACCAGCGGTGGTTTGTTTGCCGGATCAAGA
GCTACCAACTCTTTTTCCGAAGGTAACTGGCTTCAGCAGAGCGCAGATACCAAATACTGTTCTTCTAGTG
TAGCCGTAGTTAGGCCACCACTTCAAGAACTCTGTAGCACCGCCTACATACCTCGCTCTGCTAATCCTGT
TACCAGTGGCTGCTGCCAGTGGCGATAAGTCGTGTCTTACCGGGTTGGACTCAAGACGATAGTTACCGGA
TAAGGCGCAGCGGTCGGGCTGAACGGGGGGTTCGTGCACACAGCCCAGCTTGGAGCGAACGACCTACACC
GAACTGAGATACCTACAGCGTGAGCTATGAGAAAGCGCCACGCTTCCCGAAGGGAGAAAGGCGGACAGGT
ATCCGGTAAGCGGCAGGGTCGGAACAGGAGAGCGCACGAGGGAGCTTCCAGGGGGAAACGCCTGGTATCT
TTATAGTCCTGTCGGGTTTCGCCACCTCTGACTTGAGCGTCGATTTTTGTGATGCTCGTCAGGGGGGCGG
AGCCTATGGAAAAACGCCAGCAACGCGGCCTTTTTACGGTTCCTGGCCTTTTGCTGGCCTTTTGCTCACA
TGGCTCGACAGATCTTCAATATTGGCCATTAG
