>Addgene plasmid #208061 | OR4-consensus | depositor partial sequence | sequence record 406147 | Rhodopsin-tagged OR4-consensus ORF
ATGAATGGCACAGAAGGCCCTAACTTCTACGTGCCCTTCTCCAATGCGACGGGTGTGGTACGCGAATTCA
CGCGTATGATGGAGAATCATAGTAACGTGACAGAGTTCATTCTGTTGGGTCTCACCCAGTCACCTGAGCT
GCAGCTCTTCCTTTTCGTCGTCTTCCTCCTTTTTTACGTAGCGACTGTTTTGGGGAACTTGCTCATCGTA
GTCACCGTGACATCAGACCCCCATCTCCATTCTCCCATGTATTTTTTGCTGGCGAATCTTAGCTTTATAG
ATATCTGTTATTCTAGTGTAACTGCACCGAAAATGATAGTGGATTTGCTCTCCGAAAGGAAAACAATATC
ATTTAATGGTTGCATGACACAGATATTTTTCCTCCACTTCTTTGGGGGTGCAGAGATGTTCCTCCTTGTA
GTTATGGCTTATGATAGATACGTGGCTATCTGTAAACCACTGCATTATCTGACTATAATGAACCGCCGGG
TTTGTGTACTTCTTGTTGCTGTTGCCTGGGTAGGAGGTTTCCTTCATTCAATCATCCAACTGGCCTTCAT
CGTACAACTGCCATTTTGTGGTCCAAATGTAATAGATAGTTTCTTTTGTGACTTGCCGCCTGTTTTGAAA
TTGGCTTGTACCGATACGTATGTCCTCGGGTTGCTTGTAATTGCAAACTCTGGACTCATTAGTTTGCTGT
GCTTTCTTCTTCTTCTCATTTCTTATGTCGTCATTCTCGTATCTCTGCGCAGCCATTCCAGCGAGGGCCG
GAGTAAGGCACTCTCCACCTGCACTAGTCACATAACTGTGGTGATACTGTTCTTCGGCCCATGTATCTTC
ATCTATACCCGCCCTTTCACAACCTTTCCTATGGATAAATTTGTGGCTGTCTTCTATACTGTCATCACGC
CCCTCCTCAACCCCCTTATCTACACGCTTAGAAACAAGGAGATGAAAGCCGCAATGCGAAAGCTTTGGTC
CAGGAAGGTAATATCTAGCCGGAAATAA
